>Addgene plasmid #108671 | VKG1-gRNA-pX330 | addgene full sequence | sequence record 265075 | Addgene NGS Result
GAGGGCCTATTTCCCATGATTCCTTCATATTTGCATATACGATACAAGGCTGTTAGAGAGATAATTGGAA
TTAATTTGACTGTAAACACAAAGATATTAGTACAAAATACGTGACGTAGAAAGTAATAATTTCTTGGGTA
GTTTGCAGTTTTAAAATTATGTTTTAAAATGGACTATCATATGCTTACCGTAACTTGAAAGTATTTCGAT
TTCTTGGCTTTATATATCTTGTGGAAAGGACGAAACACCTCGCTGCGCTCGGTCGTTGTTTTAGAGCTAG
AAATAGCAAGTTAAAATAAGGCTAGTCCGTTATCAACTTGAAAAAGTGGCACCGAGTCGGTGCTTTTTTG
TTTTAGAGCTAGAAATAGCAAGTTAAAATAAGGCTAGTCCGTTTTTAGCGCGTGCGCCAATTCTGCAGAC
AAATGGCTCTAGAGGTACCCGTTACATAACTTACGGTAAATGGCCCGCCTGGCTGACCGCCCAACGACCC
CCGCCCATTGACGTCAATAGTAACGCCAATAGGGACTTTCCATTGACGTCAATGGGTGGAGTATTTACGG
TAAACTGCCCACTTGGCAGTACATCAAGTGTATCATATGCCAAGTACGCCCCCTATTGACGTCAATGACG
GTAAATGGCCCGCCTGGCATTGTGCCCAGTACATGACCTTATGGGACTTTCCTACTTGGCAGTACATCTA
CGTATTAGTCATCGCTATTACCATGGTCGAGGTGAGCCCCACGTTCTGCTTCACTCTCCCCATCTCCCCC
CCCTCCCCACCCCCAATTTTGTATTTATTTATTTTTTAATTATTTTGTGCAGCGATGGGGGCGGGGGGGG
GGGGGGGGCGCGCGCCAGGCGGGGCGGGGCGGGGCGAGGGGCGGGGCGGGGCGAGGCGGAGAGGTGCGGC
GGCAGCCAATCAGAGCGGCGCGCTCCGAAAGTTTCCTTTTATGGCGAGGCGGCGGCGGCGGCGGCCCTAT
AAAAAGCGAAGCGCGCGGCGGGCGGGAGTCGCTGCGCGCTGCCTTCGCCCCGTGCCCCGCTCCGCCGCCG
CCTCGCGCCGCCCGCCCCGGCTCTGACTGACCGCGTTACTCCCACAGGTGAGCGGGCGGGACGGCCCTTC
TCCTCCGGGCTGTAATTAGCTGAGCAAGAGGTAAGGGTTTAAGGGATGGTTGGTTGGTGGGGTATTAATG
TTTAATTACCTGGAGCACCTGCCTGAAATCACTTTTTTTCAGGTTGGACCGGTGCCACCATGGACTATAA
GGACCACGACGGAGACTACAAGGATCATGATATTGATTACAAAGACGATGACGATAAGATGGCCCCAAAG
AAGAAGCGGAAGGTCGGTATCCACGGAGTCCCAGCAGCCGACAAGAAGTACAGCATCGGCCTGGACATCG
GCACCAACTCTGTGGGCTGGGCCGTGATCACCGACGAGTACAAGGTGCCCAGCAAGAAATTCAAGGTGCT
GGGCAACACCGACCGGCACAGCATCAAGAAGAACCTGATCGGAGCCCTGCTGTTCGACAGCGGCGAAACA
GCCGAGGCCACCCGGCTGAAGAGAACCGCCAGAAGAAGATACACCAGACGGAAGAACCGGATCTGCTATC
TGCAAGAGATCTTCAGCAACGAGATGGCCAAGGTGGACGACAGCTTCTTCCACAGACTGGAAGAGTCCTT
CCTGGTGGAAGAGGATAAGAAGCACGAGCGGCACCCCATCTTCGGCAACATCGTGGACGAGGTGGCCTAC
CACGAGAAGTACCCCACCATCTACCACCTGAGAAAGAAACTGGTGGACAGCACCGACAAGGCCGACCTGC
GGCTGATCTATCTGGCCCTGGCCCACATGATCAAGTTCCGGGGCCACTTCCTGATCGAGGGCGACCTGAA
CCCCGACAACAGCGACGTGGACAAGCTGTTCATCCAGCTGGTGCAGACCTACAACCAGCTGTTCGAGGAA
AACCCCATCAACGCCAGCGGCGTGGACGCCAAGGCCATCCTGTCTGCCAGACTGAGCAAGAGCAGACGGC
TGGAAAATCTGATCGCCCAGCTGCCCGGCGAGAAGAAGAATGGCCTGTTCGGAAACCTGATTGCCCTGAG
CCTGGGCCTGACCCCCAACTTCAAGAGCAACTTCGACCTGGCCGAGGATGCCAAACTGCAGCTGAGCAAG
GACACCTACGACGACGACCTGGACAACCTGCTGGCCCAGATCGGCGACCAGTACGCCGACCTGTTTCTGG
CCGCCAAGAACCTGTCCGACGCCATCCTGCTGAGCGACATCCTGAGAGTGAACACCGAGATCACCAAGGC
CCCCCTGAGCGCCTCTATGATCAAGAGATACGACGAGCACCACCAGGACCTGACCCTGCTGAAAGCTCTC
GTGCGGCAGCAGCTGCCTGAGAAGTACAAAGAGATTTTCTTCGACCAGAGCAAGAACGGCTACGCCGGCT
ACATTGACGGCGGAGCCAGCCAGGAAGAGTTCTACAAGTTCATCAAGCCCATCCTGGAAAAGATGGACGG
CACCGAGGAACTGCTCGTGAAGCTGAACAGAGAGGACCTGCTGCGGAAGCAGCGGACCTTCGACAACGGC
AGCATCCCCCACCAGATCCACCTGGGAGAGCTGCACGCCATTCTGCGGCGGCAGGAAGATTTTTACCCAT
TCCTGAAGGACAACCGGGAAAAGATCGAGAAGATCCTGACCTTCCGCATCCCCTACTACGTGGGCCCTCT
GGCCAGGGGAAACAGCAGATTCGCCTGGATGACCAGAAAGAGCGAGGAAACCATCACCCCCTGGAACTTC
GAGGAAGTGGTGGACAAGGGCGCTTCCGCCCAGAGCTTCATCGAGCGGATGACCAACTTCGATAAGAACC
TGCCCAACGAGAAGGTGCTGCCCAAGCACAGCCTGCTGTACGAGTACTTCACCGTGTATAACGAGCTGAC
CAAAGTGAAATACGTGACCGAGGGAATGAGAAAGCCCGCCTTCCTGAGCGGCGAGCAGAAAAAGGCCATC
GTGGACCTGCTGTTCAAGACCAACCGGAAAGTGACCGTGAAGCAGCTGAAAGAGGACTACTTCAAGAAAA
TCGAGTGCTTCGACTCCGTGGAAATCTCCGGCGTGGAAGATCGGTTCAACGCCTCCCTGGGCACATACCA
CGATCTGCTGAAAATTATCAAGGACAAGGACTTCCTGGACAATGAGGAAAACGAGGACATTCTGGAAGAT
ATCGTGCTGACCCTGACACTGTTTGAGGACAGAGAGATGATCGAGGAACGGCTGAAAACCTATGCCCACC
TGTTCGACGACAAAGTGATGAAGCAGCTGAAGCGGCGGAGATACACCGGCTGGGGCAGGCTGAGCCGGAA
GCTGATCAACGGCATCCGGGACAAGCAGTCCGGCAAGACAATCCTGGATTTCCTGAAGTCCGACGGCTTC
GCCAACAGAAACTTCATGCAGCTGATCCACGACGACAGCCTGACCTTTAAAGAGGACATCCAGAAAGCCC
AGGTGTCCGGCCAGGGCGATAGCCTGCACGAGCACATTGCCAATCTGGCCGGCAGCCCCGCCATTAAGAA
GGGCATCCTGCAGACAGTGAAGGTGGTGGACGAGCTCGTGAAAGTGATGGGCCGGCACAAGCCCGAGAAC
ATCGTGATCGAAATGGCCAGAGAGAACCAGACCACCCAGAAGGGACAGAAGAACAGCCGCGAGAGAATGA
AGCGGATCGAAGAGGGCATCAAAGAGCTGGGCAGCCAGATCCTGAAAGAACACCCCGTGGAAAACACCCA
GCTGCAGAACGAGAAGCTGTACCTGTACTACCTGCAGAATGGGCGGGATATGTACGTGGACCAGGAACTG
GACATCAACCGGCTGTCCGACTACGATGTGGACCATATCGTGCCTCAGAGCTTTCTGAAGGACGACTCCA
TCGACAACAAGGTGCTGACCAGAAGCGACAAGAACCGGGGCAAGAGCGACAACGTGCCCTCCGAAGAGGT
CGTGAAGAAGATGAAGAACTACTGGCGGCAGCTGCTGAACGCCAAGCTGATTACCCAGAGAAAGTTCGAC
AATCTGACCAAGGCCGAGAGAGGCGGCCTGAGCGAACTGGATAAGGCCGGCTTCATCAAGAGACAGCTGG
TGGAAACCCGGCAGATCACAAAGCACGTGGCACAGATCCTGGACTCCCGGATGAACACTAAGTACGACGA
GAATGACAAGCTGATCCGGGAAGTGAAAGTGATCACCCTGAAGTCCAAGCTGGTGTCCGATTTCCGGAAG
GATTTCCAGTTTTACAAAGTGCGCGAGATCAACAACTACCACCACGCCCACGACGCCTACCTGAACGCCG
TCGTGGGAACCGCCCTGATCAAAAAGTACCCTAAGCTGGAAAGCGAGTTCGTGTACGGCGACTACAAGGT
GTACGACGTGCGGAAGATGATCGCCAAGAGCGAGCAGGAAATCGGCAAGGCTACCGCCAAGTACTTCTTC
TACAGCAACATCATGAACTTTTTCAAGACCGAGATTACCCTGGCCAACGGCGAGATCCGGAAGCGGCCTC
TGATCGAGACAAACGGCGAAACCGGGGAGATCGTGTGGGATAAGGGCCGGGATTTTGCCACCGTGCGGAA
AGTGCTGAGCATGCCCCAAGTGAATATCGTGAAAAAGACCGAGGTGCAGACAGGCGGCTTCAGCAAAGAG
TCTATCCTGCCCAAGAGGAACAGCGATAAGCTGATCGCCAGAAAGAAGGACTGGGACCCTAAGAAGTACG
GCGGCTTCGACAGCCCCACCGTGGCCTATTCTGTGCTGGTGGTGGCCAAAGTGGAAAAGGGCAAGTCCAA
GAAACTGAAGAGTGTGAAAGAGCTGCTGGGGATCACCATCATGGAAAGAAGCAGCTTCGAGAAGAATCCC
ATCGACTTTCTGGAAGCCAAGGGCTACAAAGAAGTGAAAAAGGACCTGATCATCAAGCTGCCTAAGTACT
CCCTGTTCGAGCTGGAAAACGGCCGGAAGAGAATGCTGGCCTCTGCCGGCGAACTGCAGAAGGGAAACGA
ACTGGCCCTGCCCTCCAAATATGTGAACTTCCTGTACCTGGCCAGCCACTATGAGAAGCTGAAGGGCTCC
CCCGAGGATAATGAGCAGAAACAGCTGTTTGTGGAACAGCACAAGCACTACCTGGACGAGATCATCGAGC
AGATCAGCGAGTTCTCCAAGAGAGTGATCCTGGCCGACGCTAATCTGGACAAAGTGCTGTCCGCCTACAA
CAAGCACCGGGATAAGCCCATCAGAGAGCAGGCCGAGAATATCATCCACCTGTTTACCCTGACCAATCTG
GGAGCCCCTGCCGCCTTCAAGTACTTTGACACCACCATCGACCGGAAGAGGTACACCAGCACCAAAGAGG
TGCTGGACGCCACCCTGATCCACCAGAGCATCACCGGCCTGTACGAGACACGGATCGACCTGTCTCAGCT
GGGAGGCGACAAAAGGCCGGCGGCCACGAAAAAGGCCGGCCAGGCAAAAAAGAAAAAGTAAGAATTCCTA
GAGCTCGCTGATCAGCCTCGACTGTGCCTTCTAGTTGCCAGCCATCTGTTGTTTGCCCCTCCCCCGTGCC
TTCCTTGACCCTGGAAGGTGCCACTCCCACTGTCCTTTCCTAATAAAATGAGGAAATTGCATCGCATTGT
CTGAGTAGGTGTCATTCTATTCTGGGGGGTGGGGTGGGGCAGGACAGCAAGGGGGAGGATTGGGAAGAGA
ATAGCAGGCATGCTGGGGAGCGGCCGCAGGAACCCCTAGTGATGGAGTTGGCCACTCCCTCTCTGCGCGC
TCGCTCGCTCACTGAGGCCGGGCGACCAAAGGTCGCCCGACGCCCGGGCTTTGCCCGGGCGGCCTCAGTG
AGCGAGCGAGCGCGCAGCTGCCTGCAGGGGCGCCTGATGCGGTATTTTCTCCTTACGCATCTGTGCGGTA
TTTCACACCGCATA
[95 nt withheld, positions 5965-6059]
T
[46 nt withheld, positions 6061-6106]
C
[141 nt withheld, positions 6108-6248]
CCTTTGACGTTGGAGTCCACGTTCTTT
[37 nt withheld, positions 6276-6312]
ACTCTATCTCGGGCTATTCTTTTGATTTATAAGGGATTTTGCCGATTTCGGTCTATTGGTTAAAAAATGA
GCTGATTTAACAAAAATTTAACGCGAATTTTAACAAAATATTAACGTTTACAATTTTATGGTGCACTCTC
AGTACAATCTGCTCTGATGCCGCATAGTTAAGCCAGCCCCGACACCCGCCAACACCCGCTGACGCGCCCT
GACGGGCTTGTCTGCTCCCGGCATCCGCTTACAGACAAGCTGTGACCGTCTCCGGGAGCTGCATGTGTCA
GAGGTTTTCACCGTCATCACCGAAACGCGCGAGACGAAAGGGCCTCGTGATACGCCTATTTTTATAGGTT
AATGTCATGATAATAATGGTTTCTTAGACGTCAGGTGGCACTTTTCGGGGAAATGTGCGCGGAACCCCTA
TTTGTTTATTTTTCTAAATACATTCAAATATGTATCCGCTCATGAGACAATAACCCTGATAAATGCTTCA
ATAATATTGAAAAAGGAAGAGTATGAGTATTCAACATTTCCGTGTCGCCCTTATTCCCTTTTTTGCGGCA
TTTTGCCTTCCTGTTTTTGCTCACCCAGAAACGCTGGTGAAAGTAAAAGATGCTGAAGATCAGTTGGGTG
CACGAGTGGGTTACATCGAACTGGATCTCAACAGCGGTAAGATCCTTGAGAGTTTTCGCCCCGAAGAACG
TTTTCCAATGATGAGCACTTTTAAAGTTCTGCTATGTGGCGCGGTATTATCCCGTATTGACGCCGGGCAA
GAGCAACTCGGTCGCCGCATACACTATTCTCAGAATGACTTGGTTGAGTACTCACCAGTCACAGAAAAGC
ATCTTACGGATGGCATGACAGTAAGAGAATTATGCAGTGCTGCCATAACCATGAGTGATAACACTGCGGC
CAACTTACTTCTGACAACGATCGGAGGACCGAAGGAGCTAACCGCTTTTTTGCACAACATGGGGGATCAT
GTAACTCGCCTTGATCGTTGGGAACCGGAGCTGAATGAAGCCATACCAAACGACGAGCGTGACACCACGA
TGCCTGTAGCAATGGCAACAACGTTGCGCAAACTATTAACTGGCGAACTACTTACTCTAGCTTCCCGGCA
ACAATTAATAGACTGGATGGAGGCGGATAAAGTTGCAGGACCACTTCTGCGCTCGGCCCTTCCGGCTGGC
TGGTTTATTGCTGATAAATCTGGAGCCGGTGAGCGTGGAAGCCGCGGTATCATTGCAGCACTGGGGCCAG
ATGGTAAGCCCTCCCGTATCGTAGTTATCTACACGACGGGGAGTCAGGCAACTATGGATGAACGAAATAG
ACAGATCGCTGAGATAGGTGCCTCACTGATTAAGCATTGGTAACTGTCAGACCAAGTTTACTCATATATA
CTTTAGATTGATTTAAAACTTCATTTTTAATTTAAAAGGATCTAGGTGAAGATCCTTTTTGATAATCTCA
TGACCAAAATCCCTTAACGTGAGTTTTCGTTCCACTGAGCGTCAGACCCCGTAGAAAAGATCAAAGGATC
TTCTTGAGATCCTTTTTTTCTGCGCGTAATCTGCTGCTTGCAAACAAAAAAACCACCGCTACCAGCGGTG
GTTTGTTTGCCGGATCAAGAGCTACCAACTCTTTTTCCGAAGGTAACTGGCTTCAGCAGAGCGCAGATAC
CAAATACTGTTCTTCTAGTGTAGCCGTAGTTAGGCCACCACTTCAAGAACTCTGTAGCACCGCCTACATA
CCTCGCTCTGCTAATCCTGTTACCAGTGGCTGCTGCCAGTGGCGATAAGTCGTGTCTTACCGGGTTGGAC
TCAAGACGATAGTTACCGGATAAGGCGCAGCGGTCGGGCTGAACGGGGGGTTCGTGCACACAGCCCAGCT
TGGAGCGAACGACCTACACCGAACTGAGATACCTACAGCGTGAGCTATGAGAAAGCGCCACGCTTCCCGA
AGGGAGAAAGGCGGACAGGTATCCGGTAAGCGGCAGGGTCGGAACAGGAGAGCGCACGAGGGAGCTTCCA
GGGGGAAACGCCTGGTATCTTTATAGTCCTGTCGGGTTTCGCCACCTCTGACTTGAGCGTCGATTTTTGT
GATGCTCGTCAGGGGGGCGGAGCCTATGGAAAAACGCCAGCAACGCGGCCTTTTTACGGTTCCTGGCCTT
TTGCTGGCCTTTTGCTCACATGT
Features (pLannotate 1.2.2; 18 found; start..end, strand, type, name):
      1..241     +  promoter       U6 promoter: RNA polymerase III promoter for human U6 snRNA
    268..343     +  misc_RNA       gRNA scaffold: guide RNA scaffold for the Streptococcus pyogenes CRISPR/Cas9 system
    350..393     +  misc_RNA       gRNA scaffold (fragment): guide RNA scaffold for the Streptococcus pyogenes CRISPR/Cas9 system
    440..725     +  enhancer       CMV enhancer: human cytomegalovirus immediate early enhancer; contains an 18-bp deletion relative to the standard CMV enhancer
    727..1004    +  promoter       chicken β-actin promoter: No description available
   1005..1232    +  intron         hybrid intron: hybrid between chicken β-actin (CBA) and minute virus of mice (MMV) introns (Gray et al., 2011)
   1370..2971    +  CDS            Cas9(N): N-terminal portion of Streptococcus pyogenes Cas9 (Zetsche et al., 2015)
   2972..5470    +  CDS            Cas9(C): C-terminal portion of Streptococcus pyogenes Cas9 (Zetsche et al., 2015)
   5471..5518    +  CDS            nucleoplasmin NLS: bipartite nuclear localization signal from nucleoplasmin
   5552..5663    +  polyA_signal   bGH poly(A) signal: bovine growth hormone polyadenylation signal
   5768..5908    +  repeat_region  AAV2 ITR: inverted terminal repeat of adeno-associated virus serotype 2 inverted
   5913..5964    -  misc_feature   bom (fragment): basis of mobility region from pBR322
   5983..6438    +  rep_origin     f1 ori (sequence partly withheld): f1 bacteriophage origin of replication; arrow indicates direction of (+) strand synthesis
   6439..6488    -  misc_feature   bom (fragment): basis of mobility region from pBR322
   6590..6625    -  CDS            rop (fragment): Rop protein, which maintains plasmids at low copy number; rop
   6720..6824    +  promoter       AmpR promoter: bla
   6825..7685    +  CDS            AmpR: β-lactamase; bla; confers resistance to ampicillin, carbenicillin, and related antibiotics
   7856..8444    +  rep_origin     ori: high-copy-number ColE1/pMB1/pBR322/pUC origin of replication
