[The description below was written by a language model from this plasmid's Addgene catalogue record and pLannotate feature annotations shown in this document.]
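Description:
VKG1-gRNA-pX330 is an all-in-one CRISPR/Cas9 expression plasmid built on the pX330 backbone, carrying a synthetic guide RNA directed against an artificial target called VKG1. It is maintained in E. coli as a high-copy plasmid through a ColE1/pUC-type origin and selected with ampicillin via the β-lactamase (AmpR) gene. An f1 phage origin is also present, along with a single annotated AAV2 inverted terminal repeat and short bom and rop fragments that appear to be backbone remnants rather than functional parts.

The plasmid holds two expression units. A human U6 RNA polymerase III promoter drives the guide RNA, with the VKG1 spacer cloned immediately upstream of the Streptococcus pyogenes gRNA scaffold. A second, partial scaffold fragment is annotated just downstream. The second unit uses a hybrid promoter made of the CMV enhancer, the chicken β-actin promoter and a hybrid intron to express S. pyogenes Cas9. The annotation tool splits Cas9 into contiguous N- and C-terminal portions, but together they form one continuous coding region. A nucleoplasmin bipartite nuclear localization signal follows at the C terminus, and the transcript ends at a bovine growth hormone polyadenylation signal. The promoter elements point to use in transfected mammalian cells, although the record does not name a host.

The stated purpose is Cas9 cleavage of the VKG1 sequence. The associated publication describes a versatile non-homologous end joining-based knock-in module, which suggests that VKG1 is a synthetic cleavage site on a donor construct, cut so that a cassette can be inserted at a genomic break. The record does not spell out this arrangement, and it lists no reporter or mammalian selection marker on the plasmid.
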