Addgene plasmid #108671: VKG1-gRNA-pX330
Purpose: Cleavage of VKG1 sequence by CRISPR/Cas9
Depositing lab: Shigeo Sugano. Publication: Development of versatile non-homologous end joining-based knock-in module for genome editing. Sawatsubashi S, Joko Y, Fukumoto S, Matsumoto T, Sugano SS. Sci Rep. 2018 Jan 12;8(1):593. doi: 10.1038/s41598-017-18911-9. PubMed 29330493.
Backbone
  Vector backbone: pX330
  Modifications to backbone: VKG1-gRNA 5'-AACGACCGAGCGCAGCGA-3' was cloned into pX330
  Vector type: CRISPR
Growth in bacteria
  Bacterial resistance: Ampicillin, 100 μg/mL
  Growth temperature: 37°C
  Growth strain: DH5alpha
  Copy number: High Copy
Gene/Insert
  Gene/Insert name: gRNA for VKG1 sequence
  gRNA/shRNA sequence: VKG1
  Species: Synthetic
Terms and licenses: Academic/Nonprofit Terms; Industry Terms: Not Available to Industry
How to cite: VKG1-gRNA-pX330 was a gift from Shigeo Sugano (Addgene plasmid # 108671 ; http://n2t.net/addgene:108671 ; RRID:Addgene_108671)
